>Addgene plasmid #11385 | pARF1(Q71L)-CFP | depositor full sequence | sequence record 6949 | Author sequence
TAGTTATTAATAGTAATCAATTACGGGGTCATTAGTTCATAGCCCATATATGGAGTTCCGCGTTACATAA
CTTACGGTAAATGGCCCGCCTGGCTGACCGCCCAACGACCCCCGCCCATTGACGTCAATAATGACGTATG
TTCCCATAGTAACGCCAATAGGGACTTTCCATTGACGTCAATGGGTGGAGTATTTACGGTAAACTGCCCA
CTTGGCAGTACATCAAGTGTATCATATGCCAAGTACGCCCCCTATTGACGTCAATGACGGTAAATGGCCC
GCCTGGCATTATGCCCAGTACATGACCTTATGGGACTTTCCTACTTGGCAGTACATCTACGTATTAGTCA
TCGCTATTACCATGGTGATGCGGTTTTGGCAGTACATCAATGGGCGTGGATAGCGGTTTGACTCACGGGG
ATTTCCAAGTCTCCACCCCATTGACGTCAATGGGAGTTTGTTTTGGCACCAAAATCAACGGGACTTTCCA
AAATGTCGTAACAACTCCGCCCCATTGACGCAAATGGGCGGTAGGCGTGTACGGTGGGAGGTCTATATAA
GCAGAGCTGGTTTAGTGAACCGTCAGATCCGCTAGCGCTACCGGACTCAGATCTCGAGCTCAAGCTTCGA
ATTCATGGGGAACATCTTCGCCAACCTCTTCAAGGGCCTTTTTGGCAAAAAAGAAATGCGCATCCTCATG
GTGGGCCTGGATGCTGCAGGGAAGACCACGATCCTCTACAAGCTTAAGCTGGGTGAGATCGTGACCACCA
TTCCCACCATAGGCTTCAACGTGGAAACCGTGGAGTACAAGAACATCAGCTTCACTGTGTGGGACGTGGG
TGGCCTGGACAAGATCCGGCCCCTGTGGCGCCACTACTTCCAGAACACACAAGGCCTGATCTTCGTGGTG
GACAGCAATGACAGAGAGCGTGTGAACGAGGCCCGTGAGGAGCTCATGAGGATGCTGGCCGAGGACGAGC
TCCGGGATGCTGTCCTCCTGGTGTTCGCCAACAAGCAGGACCTCCCCAACGCCATGAATGCGGCCGAGAT
CACAGACAAGCTGGGGCTGCACTCACTACGCCACAGGAACTGGTACATTCAGGCCACCTGCGCCACCAGC
GGCGACGGGCTCTATGAAGGACTGGACTGGCTGTCCAATCAGCTCCGGAACCAGAAGTTGGTACCGCGGG
CCCGGGATCCACCGGTCGCCACCATGGTGAGCAAGGGCGAGGAGCTGTTCACCGGGGTGGTGCCCATCCT
GGTCGAGCTGGACGGCGACGTAAACGGCCACAAGTTCAGCGTGTCCGGCGAGGGCGAGGGCGATGCCACC
TACGGCAAGCTGACCCTGAAGTTCATCTGCACCACCGGCAAGCTGCCCGTGCCCTGGCCCACCCTCGTGA
CCACCCTGACCTGGGGCGTGCAGTGCTTCAGCCGCTACCCCGACCACATGAAGCAGCACGACTTCTTCAA
GTCCGCCATGCCCGAAGGCTACGTCCAGGAGCGCACCATCTTCTTCAAGGACGACGGCAACTACAAGACC
CGCGCCGAGGTGAAGTTCGAGGGCGACACCCTGGTGAACCGCATCGAGCTGAAGGGCATCGACTTCAAGG
AGGACGGCAACATCCTGGGGCACAAGCTGGAGTACAACTACATCAGCCACAACGTCTATATCACCGCCGA
CAAGCAGAAGAACGGCATCAAGGCCAACTTCAAGATCCGCCACAACATCGAGGACGGCAGCGTGCAGCTC
GCCGACCACTACCAGCAGAACACCCCCATCGGCGACGGCCCCGTGCTGCTGCCCGACAACCACTACCTGA
GCACCCAGTCCAAACTGAGCAAAGACCCCAACGAGAAGCGCGATCACATGGTCCTGCTGGAGTTCGTGAC
CGCCGCCGGGATCACTCTCGGCATGGACGAGCTGTACAAGTAAAGCGGCCGCGACTCTAGATCATAATCA
GCCATACCACATTTGTAGAGGTTTTACTTGCTTTAAAAAACCTCCCACACCTCCCCCTGAACCTGAAACA
TAAAATGAATGCAATTGTTGTTGTTAACTTGTTTATTGCAGCTTATAATGGTTACAAATAAAGCAATAGC
ATCACAAATTTCACAAATAAAGCATTTTTTTCACTGCATTCTAGTTGTGGTTTGTCCAAACTCATCAATG
TATCTTAAGGCGTAAATTGTAAGCGTTAATATTTTGTTAAAATTCGCGTTAAATTTTTGTTAAATCAGCT
CATTTTTTAACCAATAGGCCGAAATCGGCAAAATCCCTTATAAATCAAAAGAATAGACCGAGATAGGGT
[37 nt withheld, positions 2310-2346]
AAAGAACGTGGACTCCAACGTCAAAGG
[49 nt withheld, positions 2374-2422]
T
[91 nt withheld, positions 2424-2514]
G
[124 nt withheld, positions 2516-2639]
CAGGTGGCACTTTTCGGGGAAATGTGCGCGGAACCCCTATTTGTTTATTTTTCTAAATACATTCAAATAT
GTATCCGCTCATGAGACAATAACCCTGATAAATGCTTCAATAATATTGAAAAAGGAAGAGTCCTGAGGCG
GAAAGAACCAGCTGTGGAATGTGTGTCAGTTAGGGTGTGGAAAGTCCCCAGGCTCCCCAGCAGGCAGAAG
TATGCAAAGCATGCATCTCAATTAGTCAGCAACCAGGTGTGGAAAGTCCCCAGGCTCCCCAGCAGGCAGA
AGTATGCAAAGCATGCATCTCAATTAGTCAGCAACCATAGTCCCGCCCCTAACTCCGCCCATCCCGCCCC
TAACTCCGCCCAGTTCCGCCCATTCTCCGCCCCATGGCTGACTAATTTTTTTTATTTATGCAGAGGCCGA
GGCCGCCTCGGCCTCTGAGCTATTCCAGAAGTAGTGAGGAGGCTTTTTTGGAGGCCTAGGCTTTTGCAAA
GATCGATCAAGAGACAGGATGAGGATCGTTTCGCATGATTGAACAAGATGGATTGCACGCAGGTTCTCCG
GCCGCTTGGGTGGAGAGGCTATTCGGCTATGACTGGGCACAACAGACAATCGGCTGCTCTGATGCCGCCG
TGTTCCGGCTGTCAGCGCAGGGGCGCCCGGTTCTTTTTGTCAAGACCGACCTGTCCGGTGCCCTGAATGA
ACTGCAAGACGAGGCAGCGCGGCTATCGTGGCTGGCCACGACGGGCGTTCCTTGCGCAGCTGTGCTCGAC
GTTGTCACTGAAGCGGGAAGGGACTGGCTGCTATTGGGCGAAGTGCCGGGGCAGGATCTCCTGTCATCTC
ACCTTGCTCCTGCCGAGAAAGTATCCATCATGGCTGATGCAATGCGGCGGCTGCATACGCTTGATCCGGC
TACCTGCCCATTCGACCACCAAGCGAAACATCGCATCGAGCGAGCACGTACTCGGATGGAAGCCGGTCTT
GTCGATCAGGATGATCTGGACGAAGAGCATCAGGGGCTCGCGCCAGCCGAACTGTTCGCCAGGCTCAAGG
CGAGCATGCCCGACGGCGAGGATCTCGTCGTGACCCATGGCGATGCCTGCTTGCCGAATATCATGGTGGA
AAATGGCCGCTTTTCTGGATTCATCGACTGTGGCCGGCTGGGTGTGGCGGACCGCTATCAGGACATAGCG
TTGGCTACCCGTGATATTGCTGAAGAGCTTGGCGGCGAATGGGCTGACCGCTTCCTCGTGCTTTACGGTA
TCGCCGCTCCCGATTCGCAGCGCATCGCCTTCTATCGCCTTCTTGACGAGTTCTTCTGAGCGGGACTCTG
GGGTTCGAAATGACCGACCAAGCGACGCCCAACCTGCCATCACGAGATTTCGATTCCACCGCCGCCTTCT
ATGAAAGGTTGGGCTTCGGAATCGTTTTCCGGGACGCCGGCTGGATGATCCTCCAGCGCGGGGATCTCAT
GCTGGAGTTCTTCGCCCACCCTAGGGGGAGGCTAACTGAAACACGGAAGGAGACAATACCGGAAGGAACC
CGCGCTATGACGGCAATAAAAAGACAGAATAAAACGCACGGTGTTGGGTCGTTTGTTCATAAACGCGGGG
TTCGGTCCCAGGGCTGGCACTCTGTCGATACCCCACCGAGACCCCATTGGGGCCAATACGCCCGCGTTTC
TTCCTTTTCCCCACCCCACCCCCCAAGTTCGGGTGAAGGCCCAGGGCTCGCAGCCAACGTCGGGGCGGCA
GGCCCTGCCATAGCCTCAGGTTACTCATATATACTTTAGATTGATTTAAAACTTCATTTTTAATTTAAAA
GGATCTAGGTGAAGATCCTTTTTGATAATCTCATGACCAAAATCCCTTAACGTGAGTTTTCGTTCCACTG
AGCGTCAGACCCCGTAGAAAAGATCAAAGGATCTTCTTGAGATCCTTTTTTTCTGCGCGTAATCTGCTGC
TTGCAAACAAAAAAACCACCGCTACCAGCGGTGGTTTGTTTGCCGGATCAAGAGCTACCAACTCTTTTTC
CGAAGGTAACTGGCTTCAGCAGAGCGCAGATACCAAATACTGTCCTTCTAGTGTAGCCGTAGTTAGGCCA
CCACTTCAAGAACTCTGTAGCACCGCCTACATACCTCGCTCTGCTAATCCTGTTACCAGTGGCTGCTGCC
AGTGGCGATAAGTCGTGTCTTACCGGGTTGGACTCAAGACGATAGTTACCGGATAAGGCGCAGCGGTCGG
GCTGAACGGGGGGTTCGTGCACACAGCCCAGCTTGGAGCGAACGACCTACACCGAACTGAGATACCTACA
GCGTGAGCTATGAGAAAGCGCCACGCTTCCCGAAGGGAGAAAGGCGGACAGGTATCCGGTAAGCGGCAGG
GTCGGAACAGGAGAGCGCACGAGGGAGCTTCCAGGGGGAAACGCCTGGTATCTTTATAGTCCTGTCGGGT
TTCGCCACCTCTGACTTGAGCGTCGATTTTTGTGATGCTCGTCAGGGGGGCGGAGCCTATGGAAAAACGC
CAGCAACGCGGCCTTTTTACGGTTCCTGGCCTTTTGCTGGCCTTTTGCTCACATGTTCTTTCCTGCGTTA
TCCCCTGATTCTGTGGATAACCGTATTACCGCCATGCAT
Features (pLannotate 1.2.2; 16 found; start..end, strand, type, name):
     61..364     +  enhancer       CMV enhancer: human cytomegalovirus immediate early enhancer
    365..568     +  promoter       CMV promoter: human cytomegalovirus (CMV) immediate early promoter
    591..634     +  misc_feature   MCS (fragment): multiple cloning site
    635..1177    +  CDS            ARF1: ARF1_BOVIN - Experimental evidence at protein level: Swiss-Prot protein existence level 1. GTP-binding protein involved in protein trafficking among different compartments. Modulates vesicle budding and uncoating within the Golgi complex. Deactivation induces the redistribution of the entire Golgi complex to the endoplasmic reticulum, suggesting a crucial role in protein trafficking. In its GTP-bound form, its triggers the association with coat proteins with the Golgi membrane. The hydrolysis of ARF1-bound GTP, which is mediated by ARFGAPs proteins, is required for dissociation of coat protein
   1180..1206    +  misc_feature   MCS (fragment): multiple cloning site
   1214..1930    +  CDS            mECFP: mECFP is a basic (constitutively fluorescent) cyan fluorescent protein published in 2006, derived from Aequorea victoria.
   1950..2033    +  CDS            large T antigen (fragment): large T antigen from SV40 (simian virus 40)
   2056..2177    +  polyA_signal   SV40 poly(A) signal: SV40 polyadenylation signal
   2211..2639    -  rep_origin     f1 ori (sequence partly withheld): f1 bacteriophage origin of replication; arrow indicates direction of (+) strand synthesis
   2666..2770    +  promoter       AmpR promoter: bla
   2772..3129    +  promoter       SV40 promoter: SV40 enhancer and early promoter
   3164..3958    +  CDS            NeoR/KanR: aminoglycoside phosphotransferase from Tn5; aph(3')-II (or nptII); confers resistance to neomycin, kanamycin, and G418 (Geneticin®)
   3979..4131    +  CDS            ble (fragment): BLE_KLEPN - Experimental evidence at protein level: Swiss-Prot protein existence level 1. Binding protein with a strong affinity to the bleomycin family of antibiotics. Binds to CL990; an antimitotic-antibiotic compound. From Klebsiella pneumoniae.
   4190..4237    +  polyA_signal   HSV TK poly(A) signal: herpes simplex virus thymidine kinase polyadenylation signal (Cole and Stacy, 1985)
   4328..4344    -  polyA_signal   bGH poly(A) signal (fragment): bovine growth hormone polyadenylation signal
   4566..5154    +  rep_origin     ori: high-copy-number ColE1/pMB1/pBR322/pUC origin of replication
