[The description below was written by a language model from this plasmid's Addgene catalogue record and pLannotate feature annotations shown in this document.]
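Description:
pARF1(Q71L)-CFP is a mammalian expression plasmid built on the Clontech pECFP-N1 backbone, encoding human ADP-ribosylation factor 1 fused at its C-terminus to cyan fluorescent protein. The ARF1 coding sequence (about 545 bp, derived from a cDNA clone and altered by site-directed mutagenesis) sits between the EcoRI and KpnI sites of the multiple cloning site, both of which are retained. It is in frame with a downstream CFP that the depositor describes as the monomeric A207K version of ECFP, which matches the mECFP annotation. The annotation software matched the insert to the bovine ARF1 protein entry, but the catalogue record gives the species as human. Transcription is driven by the human cytomegalovirus immediate-early enhancer and promoter and terminated by the SV40 polyadenylation signal.

The glutamine-71-to-leucine substitution is described by the depositor as making ARF1 constitutively active. Since ARF1 is a small GTPase that recruits coat proteins to Golgi membranes in its GTP-bound state, the fusion provides a fluorescent, activated form of the protein for live-cell imaging. The associated publication concerns the regulation of ARF1 and ARF6 during Fcγ receptor-mediated phagocytosis.

For propagation, the plasmid carries a high-copy ColE1/pUC-type origin and an f1 phage origin. A single Tn5 aminoglycoside phosphotransferase gene serves as a dual marker. It is expressed from a bacterial bla promoter for kanamycin selection in E. coli and from the SV40 enhancer/early promoter, with an HSV TK polyadenylation signal, for G418 selection of mammalian cells. The short large T antigen, ble and bGH poly(A) fragments in the feature table appear to be backbone remnants or partial annotation matches rather than functional elements.
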