Addgene plasmid #11385: pARF1(Q71L)-CFP
Depositing lab: Joel Swanson. Depositing organization: University of Michigan. Publication: A Phosphatidylinositol-3-Kinase-Dependent Signal Transition Regulates ARF1 and ARF6 during Fcgamma Receptor-Mediated Phagocytosis. Beemiller P, Hoppe AD, Swanson JA. PLoS Biol. 2006 May 9. 4(6):e162. 10.1371/journal.pbio.0040162 PubMed 16669702.
Backbone
  Vector backbone: pECFP-N1
  Backbone manufacturer: Clontech
  Backbone size w/o insert (bp): 4733
  Vector type: Mammalian Expression
  Selectable markers: Neomycin (select with G418)
Growth in bacteria
  Bacterial resistance: Kanamycin, 50 μg/mL
  Growth temperature: 37°C
  Growth strain: DH5alpha
  Copy number: High Copy
Gene/Insert
  Gene/Insert name: ADP Ribosylation Factor 1 (alt names: ARF1(Q71L); CFP)
  Species: H. sapiens (human)
  Insert size (bp): 545
  Mutation: Changed Glutamine 71 to Leucine.
  GenBank ID: AF493881
  Entrez Gene: ARF1 (a.k.a. PVNH8)
  Tag / fusion protein: CFP (C terminal on backbone)
  Cloning method: Restriction Enzyme; 5′ cloning site EcoRI (not destroyed); 3′ cloning site KpnI (not destroyed)
  Sequencing primers: 5′ GGTGGGAGGTCTATATAAGCAGAGCTGGTT; 3′ CCCCGGTGAACAGCTCCTCGCCCTTGCTCA
Resource information
  A portion of this plasmid was derived from a plasmid made by: hARF1 was obtained from the UMR cDNA Resource center (www.cDNA.org) and mutagenized using site-directed mutagenesis.
Terms and licenses: Academic/Nonprofit Terms; Industry Terms: Not Available to Industry
Depositor comments: Encodes a CFP fusion to the C-terminus of constitutively-active ARF1. CFP is the monomeric (A207K) version of ECFP.
How to cite: pARF1(Q71L)-CFP was a gift from Joel Swanson (Addgene plasmid # 11385 ; http://n2t.net/addgene:11385 ; RRID:Addgene_11385)
