>Addgene plasmid #11385 | pARF1(Q71L)-CFP | addgene partial sequence | sequence record 18181 | EGFP-N 5'-CGTCGCCGTCCAGCTCGACCAG-3'
TCGCCCTTGCTCACCATGGTGGCGACCGGTGGATCCCGGGCCCGCGGTACCAACTTCTGGTTCCGGAGCT
GATTGGACAGCCAGTCCAGTCCTTCATAGAGCCCGTCGCCGCTGGTGGCGCAGGTGGCCTGAATGTACCA
GTTCCTGTGGCGTAGTGAGTGCAGCCCCAGCTTGTCTGTGATCTCGGCCGCATTCATGGCGTTGGGGAGG
TCCTGCTTGTTGGCGAACACCAGGAGGACAGCATCCCGGAGCTCGTCCTCGGCCAGCATCCTCATGAGCT
CCTCACGGGCCTCGTTCACACGCTCTCTGTCATTGCTGTCCACCACGAAGATCAGGCCTTGTGTGTTCTG
GAAGTAGTGGCGCCACAGGGGCCGGATCTTGTCCAGGCCACCCACGTCCCACACAGTGAAGCTGATGTTC
TTGTACTCCACGGTTTCCACGTTGAAGCCTATGGTGGGAATGGTGGTCACGATCTCACCCAGCTTAAGCT
TGTAGAGGATCGTGGTCTTCCCTGCAGCATCCAGGCCCACCATGAGGATGCGCATTTCTTTTTTGCCAAA
AAGGCCCTTGAAGAGGTTGGCGAAGATGTTCCCCATGAATTCGAAGCTTGAGCTCGAGATCTGAGTCCGG
TAGCGCTAGCGGATCTGACGGTTCACTAAACCAGCTCTGCTTATATAGACCTCCCACCGTACACGCCTAC
CGCCCATTTGCGTCAATGGGGCGGAGTTGTTACGACATTTTGGAAAGTCCCGTTGATTTTGGTGCCAAAA
CAAACTCCCATTGACGTCAATGGGGTGGAGACTTGGAAATCCCCGTGAGTCAAACCGCTATCCACGCCCA
TTGATGTACTGCCAAAACCGCATCACCATGGTAATAGCGATGACTAATACGTAGATGTACTGCCAAGTAG
GAAAGTCCCATAAGGTCATGTA
